>Addgene plasmid #176372 | pPITX2-donor | addgene full sequence | sequence record 347400 | Addgene NGS Result
GACCTGCAGGCATGCAAGCTTGGCGTAATCATGGTCATAGCTGTTTCCTGTGTGAAATTGTTATCCGCTC
ACAATTCCACACAACATACGAGCCGGAAGCATAAAGTGTAAAGCCTGGGGTGCCTAATGAGTGAGCTAAC
TCACATTAATTGCGTTGCGCTCACTGCCCGCTTTCCAGTCGGGAAACCTGTCGTGCCAGCTGCATTAATG
AATCGGCCAACGCGCGGGGAGAGGCGGTTTGCGTATTGGGCGCTCTTCCGCTTCCTCGCTCACTGACTCG
CTGCGCTCGGTCGTTCGGCTGCGGCGAGCGGTATCAGCTCACTCAAAGGCGGTAATACGGTTATCCACAG
AATCAGGGGATAACGCAGGAAAGAACATGTGAGCAAAAGGCCAGCAAAAGGCCAGGAACCGTAAAAAGGC
CGCGTTGCTGGCGTTTTTCCATAGGCTCCGCCCCCCTGACGAGCATCACAAAAATCGACGCTCAAGTCAG
AGGTGGCGAAACCCGACAGGACTATAAAGATACCAGGCGTTTCCCCCTGGAAGCTCCCTCGTGCGCTCTC
CTGTTCCGACCCTGCCGCTTACCGGATACCTGTCCGCCTTTCTCCCTTCGGGAAGCGTGGCGCTTTCTCA
TAGCTCACGCTGTAGGTATCTCAGTTCGGTGTAGGTCGTTCGCTCCAAGCTGGGCTGTGTGCACGAACCC
CCCGTTCAGCCCGACCGCTGCGCCTTATCCGGTAACTATCGTCTTGAGTCCAACCCGGTAAGACACGACT
TATCGCCACTGGCAGCAGCCACTGGTAACAGGATTAGCAGAGCGAGGTATGTAGGCGGTGCTACAGAGTT
CTTGAAGTGGTGGCCTAACTACGGCTACACTAGAAGAACAGTATTTGGTATCTGCGCTCTGCTGAAGCCA
GTTACCTTCGGAAAAAGAGTTGGTAGCTCTTGATCCGGCAAACAAACCACCGCTGGTAGCGGTGGTTTTT
TTGTTTGCAAGCAGCAGATTACGCGCAGAAAAAAAGGATCTCAAGAAGATCCTTTGATCTTTTCTACGGG
GTCTGACGCTCAGTGGAACGAAAACTCACGTTAAGGGATTTTGGTCATGAGATTATCAAAAAGGATCTTC
ACCTAGATCCTTTTAAATTAAAAATGAAGTTTTAAATCAATCTAAAGTATATATGAGTAAACTTGGTCTG
ACAGTTACCAATGCTTAATCAGTGAGGCACCTATCTCAGCGATCTGTCTATTTCGTTCATCCATAGTTGC
CTGACTCCCCGTCGTGTAGATAACTACGATACGGGAGGGCTTACCATCTGGCCCCAGTGCTGCAATGATA
CCGCGAGACCCACGCTCACCGGCTCCAGATTTATCAGCAATAAACCAGCCAGCCGGAAGGGCCGAGCGCA
GAAGTGGTCCTGCAACTTTATCCGCCTCCATCCAGTCTATTAATTGTTGCCGGGAAGCTAGAGTAAGTAG
TTCGCCAGTTAATAGTTTGCGCAACGTTGTTGCCATTGCTACAGGCATCGTGGTGTCACGCTCGTCGTTT
GGTATGGCTTCATTCAGCTCCGGTTCCCAACGATCAAGGCGAGTTACATGATCCCCCATGTTGTGCAAAA
AAGCGGTTAGCTCCTTCGGTCCTCCGATCGTTGTCAGAAGTAAGTTGGCCGCAGTGTTATCACTCATGGT
TATGGCAGCACTGCATAATTCTCTTACTGTCATGCCATCCGTAAGATGCTTTTCTGTGACTGGTGAGTAC
TCAACCAAGTCATTCTGAGAATAGTGTATGCGGCGACCGAGTTGCTCTTGCCCGGCGTCAATACGGGATA
ATACCGCGCCACATAGCAGAACTTTAAAAGTGCTCATCATTGGAAAACGTTCTTCGGGGCGAAAACTCTC
AAGGATCTTACCGCTGTTGAGATCCAGTTCGATGTAACCCACTCGTGCACCCAACTGATCTTCAGCATCT
TTTACTTTCACCAGCGTTTCTGGGTGAGCAAAAACAGGAAGGCAAAATGCCGCAAAAAAGGGAATAAGGG
CGACACGGAAATGTTGAATACTCATACTCTTCCTTTTTCAATATTATTGAAGCATTTATCAGGGTTATTG
TCTCATGAGCGGATACATATTTGAATGTATTTAGAAAAATAAACAAATAGGGGTTCCGCGCACATTTCCC
CGAAAAGTGCCACCTGACGTCTAAGAAACCATTATTATCATGACATTAACCTATAAAAATAGGCGTATCA
CGAGGCCCTTTCGTCTCGCGCGTTTCGGTGATGACGGTGAAAACCTCTGACACATGCAGCTCCCGGAGAC
GGTCACAGCTTGTCTGTAAGCGGATGCCGGGAGCAGACAAGCCCGTCAGGGCGCGTCAGCGGGTGTTGGC
GGGTGTCGGGGCTGGCTTAACTATGCGGCATCAGAGCAGATTGTACTGAGAGTGCACCATATGCGGTGTG
AAATACCGCACAGATGCGTAAGGAGAAAATACCGCATCAGGCGCCATTCGCCATTCAGGCTGCGCAACTG
TTGGGAAGGGCGATCGGTGCGGGCCTCTTCGCTATTACGCCAGCTGGCGAAAGGGGGATGTGCTGCAAGG
CGATTAAGTTGGGTAACGCCAGGGTTTTCCCAGTCACGACGTTGTAAAACGACGGCCAGTGAATTCGAGC
TCGGTACCCTGCTAGGCGAGAAAGAGTGTTGGCGGCCTAGTCCCTGTTAAGGGAGCACGTACCAGGGGGT
GGGGGACGACAGTGGAGGTCAGGGAAGGAAGGGAGGAATTGCGTGGGAGAAAGAGCGATCCTCTAGTGCC
CTTCCAGCCCCTTCTCCTCATCCGTGGGTCTGTGGCTTTGGAATGGAAGCAAGTTTGCAAGGTGCCCCGG
GAAGGGTTGGAAAAGCCTGCTGCCCCGCGTTTGTTTTACATTAAGTGTTTTTGGACCTGGAGAAACGCCT
GGCTGGGTGATCAAACCGTCCGCAGGTCTCCATGCGTTCGGCTGAGGTTTGTGGCGTAGCTCCGAGTCCC
AGCTCGCAGGCCAGAGCAGACCAGGTCTCCTGCGCTTGGTGGAGACCCGGGCCAGTAACTGAAAGCTGGC
CCTGGTATCTTGGTGTGCAGGGCGGTGCAGTGAAGCGAGGCCAGGGTGTGTGAGTGCGCTAGCGTGTGTG
TCGGGGGAAGGCGGGGGTTGGCCTCCGATGGAAGTTTTAGTAATCTGCACTGTGGCATCTGTTTGCTCCC
TTGCCCCAACCGCCCCCAGGTTTGGTTCAAGAATCGTCGGGCCAAATGGAGAAAGAGGGAGCGCAACCAG
CAGGCCGAGCTACGCAAGAATGGCTTCGGGCCGCAGTTCAATGGGCTCATGCAGCCCTACGACGACATGT
ACCCAGGCTATTCCTACAACAACTGGGCCGCCAAGGGCCTTACATCCGCCTCCCTATCCACCAAGAGCTT
CCCCTTCTTCAACTCTATGAACGTCAACCCCCTGTCATCACAGAGCATGTTTTCCCCACCCAACTCTATC
TCGTCCATGAGCATGTCGTCCAGCATGGTGCCCTCAGCAGTGACAGGCGTCCCGGGCTCCAGTCTCAACA
GCCTGAATAACTTGAACAACCTGAGTAGCCCGTCGCTGAATTCCGCGGTGCCGACGCCTGCCTGTCCTTA
CGCGCCGCCGACTCCTCCGTATGTTTATAGGGACACGTGTAACCCGAGCCTGGCCAGCCTGAGACTGAAA
GCAAAGCAGCACTCCAGCTTCGGCTACGCCAGCGTGCAGAACCCGGCCTCCAACCTGAGTGCTTGCCAGT
ATGCAGTGGACCGGCCCGTGGGGATTCCAACTACTGCAAGCGAGAATCTTTATTTTCAGGGCGCCGCCAA
ATTCAAAGAAACCGCTGCTGCTAAATTCGAACGCCAGCACATGGACAGCGGAGGTGGAGGTTCGAGCGGT
CCCTCGGGTTCGTCGAGCCTGGAAGTTCTGTTCCAGGGGCCCCTGTCGTCGAGCGGTCCCTCGGGTTCGA
TGGTGAGCAAAGGCGAGGAGCTGTTCACCGGGGTGGTGCCCATCCTGGTCGAGCTGGACGGCGACGTAAA
CGGCCACAAGTTCAGCGTGTCCGGCGAGGGCGAGGGCGATGCCACCTACGGCAAGCTGACCCTGAAGTTC
ATCTGCACCACCGGCAAGCTGCCCGTGCCCTGGCCCACCCTCGTGACCACCCTGACCTACGGCGTGCAGT
GCTTCAGCCGCTACCCCGACCACATGAAGCAGCACGACTTCTTCAAGTCCGCCATGCCCGAAGGCTACGT
CCAGGAGCGCACCATCTTCTTCAAGGACGACGGCAACTACAAGACCCGCGCCGAGGTGAAGTTCGAGGGC
GACACCCTGGTGAACCGCATCGAGCTGAAGGGCATCGACTTCAAGGAGGACGGCAACATCCTGGGGCACA
AGCTGGAGTACAACTACAACAGCCACAACGTCTATATCATGGCCGACAAGCAGAAGAACGGCATCAAGGT
GAACTTCAAGATCCGCCACAACATCGAGGACGGCAGCGTGCAGCTCGCCGACCACTACCAGCAGAACACC
CCCATCGGCGACGGCCCCGTGCTGCTGCCCGACAACCACTACCTGAGCACCCAGTCCGCCCTGAGCAAAG
ACCCCAACGAGAAGCGCGATCACATGGTCCTTAAGGAGTTCGTGACCGCCGCCGGGATCACTCTCGGCAT
GGACGAGCTGTACAAGTAATGATCTAGAGTCGAGTTAATTAAGAATTCCGCCCCCCCCCCTCTCCCTCCC
CCCCCCTAACGTTACTGGCCGAAGCCGCTTGGAATAAGGCCGGTGTGCGTTTGTCTATATGTTATTTTCC
ACCATATTGCCGTCTTTTGGCAATGTGAGGGCCCGGAAACCTGGCCCTGTCTTCTTGACGAGCATTCCTA
GGGGTCTTTCCCCTCTCGCCAAAGGAATGCAGGGTCTGTTGAATGTCGTGAAGGAAGCAGTTCCTCTGGA
AGCTTCTTGAAGACAAACAACGTCTGTAGCGACCCTTTGCAGGCAGCGGAACCCCCCACCTGGCGACAGG
TGCCTCTGCGGCCAAAAGCCACGTGTATAAGATACACCTGCAAAGGCGGCACAACCCCAGTGCCACGTTG
TGAGTTGGATAGTTGTGGAAAGAGTCAAATGGCTCTCCTCAAGCGTATTCAACAAGGGGCTGAAGGATGC
CCAGAAGGTACCCCATTGTATGGGATCTGATCTGGGGCCTCGGTGCACATGCTTTACATGTGTTTAGTCG
AGGTTAAAAAAACGTCTAGGCCCCCCGAACCACGGGGACGTGGTTTTCCTTTGAAAAACACGATGATAAT
ATGGCCACAACCTGTTACATTGCACAAGATAAAAATATATCATCACGAACAGTAAAACTGTCTGCTTACA
TAAACAGTAATACAAGGGGTGTTATGGGATCGGCCATTGAACAAGATGGATTGCACGCAGGTTCTCCGGC
CGCTTGGGTGGAGAGGCTATTCGGCTATGACTGGGCACAACAGACAATCGGCTGCTCTGATGCCGCCGTG
TTCCGGCTGTCAGCGCAGGGGCGCCCGGTTCTTTTTGTCAAGACCGACCTGTCCGGTGCCCTGAATGAAC
TGCAGGACGAGGCAGCGCGGCTATCGTGGCTGGCCACGACGGGCGTTCCTTGCGCAGCTGTGCTCGACGT
TGTCACTGAAGCGGGAAGGGACTGGCTGCTATTGGGCGAAGTGCCGGGGCAGGATCTCCTGTCATCTCAC
CTTGCTCCTGCCGAGAAAGTATCCATCATGGCTGATGCAATGCGGCGGCTGCATACGCTTGATCCGGCTA
CCTGCCCATTCGACCACCAAGCGAAACATCGCATCGAGCGAGCACGTACTCGGATGGAAGCCGGTCTTGT
CGATCAGGATGATCTGGACGAAGAGCATCAGGGGCTCGCGCCAGCCGAACTGTTCGCCAGGCTCAAGGCG
CGCATGCCCGACGGCGAGGATCTCGTCGTGACCCATGGCGATGCCTGCTTGCCGAATATCATGGTGGAAA
ATGGCCGCTTTTCTGGATTCATCGACTGTGGCCGGCTGGGTGTGGCGGACCGCTATCAGGACATAGCGTT
GGCTACCCGTGATATTGCTGAAGAGCTTGGCGGCGAATGGGCTGACCGCTTCCTCGTGCTTTACGGTATC
GCCGCTCCCGATTCGCAGCGCATCGCCTTCTATCGCCTTCTTGACGAGTTCTTCTGAGTCGACGCACCCA
CAGCGCCGGGATCCTAGGACCTTGCCGGATGGGGCAACTCCGCCCTTGAAAGACTGGGAATTATGCTAGA
AGGTCGTGGGCACTAAAGAAAGGGAGAGAAAGAGAAGCTATATAGAGAAAAGGAAACCACTGAATCAAAG
AGAGAGCTCCTTTGATTTCAAAGGGATGCCCTCAGTGTCTGACATCTTTCACTACAAGTATTTCTAACAG
TTGCAAGGACACATACACAAACAAATGTTTGACTGGATATGACATTTTAACATTACTATAAGCTTGTTAT
TTTTTAAGTTTAGCATTGTTAACATTTAAATGACTGAAAGGATGTATATATATCGAAATGTCAAATTAAT
TTTATAAAAGCAGTTGTTAGTAATATCACAACAGTGTTTTTAAAGGTTAGGCTTTAAAATAAAGCATGTT
ATACAGAAGCGATTAGGATTTTTCGCTTGCGAGCAAGGGAGTGTATATACTAAATGCCACACTGTATGTT
TCTAACATATTATTATTATTATAAAAAATGTGTGAATATCAGTTTTAGAATAGTTTCTCTGGTGGATGCA
ATGATGTTTCTGAAACTGCTATGTACAACCTACCCTGTGTATAACATTTCGTACAATATTATTGTTTTAC
TTTTCAGCAAATATGAAACAAATGTGTTTTATTTCATGGGAGTAAAATATACTGCATACAAATTGGTCTG
GATTCTTTCTCCCCTCCTCTGTCACTAACTTGGCCAGGACATCTCAGTCACTGCTTCCTAAACAAACCAG
TTCCCTCTGCCTGCCTAGTTAAACATACAAGGCAGCAGTCCTTATTTAAATTTGGTAGAAATAAATGATA
GCCATTCATCAGAAACTAAAAAGAAAAAAAAAAGGCATTCCCGGGGGGGAAAAGGGCTACAAAATCTAAT
TTTGTCTCTCCAATTTTTCTTTGGCTTAAACCTAGAGGATTCCATTATGGCTAGCAAATAATGTGAAAAA
GAAAAAAGAAGAAAGAAATTTAGCAAGTCCATCAGCTTAAAA
Features (pLannotate 1.2.2; 17 found; start..end, strand, type, name):
      1..21      +  misc_feature   MCS (fragment): pUC18/19 multiple cloning site
     58..74      -  protein_bind   lac operator: The lac repressor binds to the lac operator to inhibit transcription in E. coli. This inhibition can be relieved by adding lactose or isopropyl-β-D-thiogalactopyranoside (IPTG). lac repressor encoded by lacI
     82..112     -  promoter       lac promoter: promoter for the E. coli lac operon
    127..148     -  protein_bind   CAP binding site: CAP binding activates transcription in the presence of cAMP. E. coli catabolite activator protein
    161..253     -  CDS            lacI (fragment): lac repressor; lacI; The lac repressor binds to the lac operator to inhibit transcription in E. coli. This inhibition can be relieved by adding lactose or isopropyl-β-D-thiogalactopyranoside (IPTG).
    436..1024    -  rep_origin     ori: high-copy-number ColE1/pMB1/pBR322/pUC origin of replication
   1195..2055    -  CDS            AmpR: β-lactamase; bla; confers resistance to ampicillin, carbenicillin, and related antibiotics
   2056..2160    -  promoter       AmpR promoter: bla
   2255..2290    +  CDS            rop (fragment): Rop protein, which maintains plasmids at low copy number; rop
   2392..2491    +  misc_feature   bom (fragment): basis of mobility region from pBR322
   2497..2654    -  CDS            lacZα (fragment): LacZα fragment of β-galactosidase; lacZ fragment
   3231..3800    +  CDS            PITX2 (fragment): PITX2_HUMAN - Also known as ARP1, RGS, RIEG, RIEG1. Experimental evidence at protein level: Swiss-Prot protein existence level 1. Controls cell proliferation in a tissue-specific manner and is involved in morphogenesis. During embryonic development, exerts a role in the expansion of muscle progenitors. May play a role in the proper localization of asymmetric organs such as the heart and stomach. Isoform PTX2C is involved in left-right asymmetry the developing embryo (By similarity). From Homo sapiens (Human).
   3821..3841    +  CDS            capTEV™ (fragment): composite tag for in vivo biotinylation, TEV protease cleavage, and 6xHis tagging
   3855..3899    +  CDS            S-Tag: affinity and epitope tag derived from pancreatic ribonuclease A
   3990..4709    +  CDS            EGFP: the original enhanced GFP (Yang et al., 1996) mammalian codon-optimized
   4747..5332    +  misc_feature   IRES2: internal ribosome entry site (IRES) of the encephalomyocarditis virus (EMCV)
   5414..6217    +  CDS            NeoR/KanR: aminoglycoside phosphotransferase from Tn5; aph(3')-II (or nptII); confers resistance to neomycin, kanamycin, and G418 (Geneticin®)
