[The description below was written by a language model from this plasmid's Addgene catalogue record and pLannotate feature annotations shown in this document.]
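Description:
pPITX2-donor is a CRISPR homology-directed repair donor plasmid built on the pUC19 backbone by Gibson assembly, intended to tag the endogenous human PITX2 gene with GFP at its C terminus. It replicates in E. coli from the high-copy ColE1/pUC origin and carries the β-lactamase gene (AmpR) with its native promoter. The record lists both ampicillin and kanamycin for bacterial selection, the latter consistent with the Tn5 NeoR/KanR gene in the insert. Remnants of the pUC19 lac promoter/operator, lacZα and multiple cloning site flank the cloned region.

The annotated payload begins with a fragment of the PITX2 coding sequence, amplified from A549 cell DNA according to the depositor. This fragment presumably forms part of the upstream homology arm, ending at the 3′ end of the reading frame. It is followed on the same strand by a short stretch matching the capTEV tag (possibly a TEV protease site, though only a fragment is annotated), an S-Tag epitope, and EGFP, so correct integration would produce a PITX2–tag–EGFP fusion expressed from the native locus. Downstream, an EMCV IRES2 drives translation of NeoR/KanR from the same transcript, which would allow G418 selection of cells in which the cassette has been inserted into an expressed PITX2 allele. No separate mammalian promoter is annotated.

About a kilobase of unannotated sequence after the resistance gene plausibly represents the downstream homology arm, but the record does not define arm boundaries. The donor contains no Cas9 or guide RNA, and these would be supplied separately. The tagged protein could be used for imaging or for affinity-based assays of this homeodomain transcription factor, although the record states only the creation of GFP fusion proteins as its purpose.
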