Addgene plasmid #176372: pPITX2-donor
Purpose: CRISPR donor plasmid to create GFP fusion proteins
Depositing lab: Barbara Stranger & Kevin White.
Backbone
  Vector backbone: pUC19
  Vector type: CRISPR
Growth in bacteria
  Bacterial resistance: Ampicillin and Kanamycin, 100 & 50 μg/mL
  Growth temperature: 37°C
  Growth strain: DH5alpha
  Copy number: High Copy
Gene/Insert
  Gene/Insert name: PITX2
  Species: H. sapiens (human)
  Entrez Gene: PITX2 (a.k.a. ARP1, ASGD4, Brx1, IDG2, IGDS, IGDS2, IHG2, IRID2, Otlx2, PTX2, RGS, RIEG, RIEG1, RS)
  Tag / fusion protein: GFP (C terminal on insert)
  Cloning method: Gibson Cloning
Terms and licenses: Academic/Nonprofit Terms; Industry Terms: Not Available to Industry
Depositor comments: Cloning source: A549 cells. Our lab normally uses Top10 cells for transformation.
How to cite: pPITX2-donor was a gift from Barbara Stranger & Kevin White (Addgene plasmid # 176372 ; http://n2t.net/addgene:176372 ; RRID:Addgene_176372)
